Addgene plasmid #26482: pJC72.1-spp-11
Depositing lab: Phillip Newmark. Depositing organization: University of Illinois at Urbana-Champaign. Publication: Genome-wide analyses reveal a role for peptide hormones in planarian germline development. Collins JJ, Hou X, Romanova EV, Lambrus BG, Miller CM, Saberi A, Sweedler JV, Newmark PA. PLoS Biol. 2010 . 8(10):e1000509. 10.1371/journal.pbio.1000509 PubMed 20967238.
Backbone
  Vector backbone: pJC53.2
  Backbone size w/o insert (bp): 3240
  Vector type: T/A Cloning Vector for dsRNA generation and the generation of sense and anti-sense probes
Growth in bacteria
  Bacterial resistance: Ampicillin and Kanamycin, 100 & 50 μg/mL
  Growth temperature: 37°C
  Growth strain: DH5alpha
  Copy number: High Copy
Gene/Insert
  Gene/Insert name: spp-11
  Species: S. mediterranea (planarian)
  Insert size (bp): 237
  GenBank ID: BK007014
  Cloning method: Restriction Enzyme; 5′ cloning site Eam1105I (destroyed during cloning); 3′ cloning site Eam1105I (destroyed during cloning)
  Sequencing primers: 5′ SP6; 3′ T3
Terms and licenses: Academic/Nonprofit Terms; Industry Terms: Not Available to Industry
Depositor comments: dsRNA can be generated by in vitro transcription with T7 RNA polymerase and single stranded probes can be generated with SP6 or T3 RNA polymerases.
How to cite: pJC72.1-spp-11 was a gift from Phillip Newmark (Addgene plasmid # 26482 ; http://n2t.net/addgene:26482 ; RRID:Addgene_26482)
