[The description below was written by a language model from this plasmid's Addgene catalogue record.]
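Description:
pJC72.1-spp-11 is a bacterial cloning plasmid built on the pJC53.2 backbone (about 3.2 kb without insert), a T/A cloning vector designed for making double-stranded RNA and strand-specific riboprobes by in vitro transcription. It is maintained as a high-copy plasmid in E. coli and is selected with both ampicillin and kanamycin. The record does not name the replication origin, and no feature table is provided, so the exact arrangement of backbone elements cannot be confirmed here.

The insert is a 237 bp fragment of spp-11 from the planarian Schmidtea mediterranea. It was placed between Eam1105I sites, which were destroyed in the process; cutting with this enzyme is what generates the single-base overhangs that accept a PCR product in T/A cloning. According to the depositor's notes, transcription with T7 RNA polymerase yields dsRNA. This implies that T7 promoters read into the insert from both sides, so that the two complementary strands are produced together. SP6 and T3 RNA polymerases instead each give a single-stranded transcript, consistent with the SP6 and T3 sequencing primer sites listed at the 5′ and 3′ ends of the insert. Which of the two gives the antisense strand depends on insert orientation, which the record does not state.

The plasmid serves two purposes: it is a template for dsRNA used in RNA interference knockdown of spp-11 in planarians, and a template for sense and antisense probes to map its expression, for example by in situ hybridization. It comes from a genome-wide study of peptide hormones and their role in planarian germline development.
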