>Addgene plasmid #26482 | pJC72.1-spp-11 | depositor partial sequence | sequence record 12513 | Author sequence
GAAACTTTTATTCGTTGCTGCATTGTTCCTAGTAATTATGGATGTTTACGCCATACAAGAAAAAAGATAC
ATTAGGTTTGGGAAACGTCATCAACAATTATTTCCAAATAAAAGGTACATCAGGTTTGGGAAAAGAGAAT
ATATTCCATTAGACAAAAGAAACGACCTTCTTGATAGTGAATTTCTAAATGATATGAATGAAAACTTGGA
AAAAAGATATATTCGATTCGGCCGACG
