>Addgene plasmid #26482 | pJC72.1-spp-11 | addgene partial sequence | sequence record 32672 | 26482 with T3
TCGGCCGAATCGAATATATCTTTTTTCCAAGTTTTCATTCATATCATTTAGAAATTCACTATCAAGAAGG
TCGTTTCTTTTGTCTAATGGAATATATTCTCTTTTCCCAAACCTGATGTACCTTTTATTTGGAAATAATT
GTTGATGACGTTTCCCAAACCTAATGTATCTTTTTTCTTGTATGGCGTAAACATCCATAATTACTAGGAA
CAATGCAGCAACGAATAAAAGTTTCAAGGTCACTTCTATAGTGTCACCTAAATCTCCCCTATAGTGAG
