>Addgene plasmid #26482 | pJC72.1-spp-11 | addgene partial sequence | sequence record 32673 | 26482 with SP6
TGCTGCATTGTTCCTAGTAATTATGGATGTTTACGCCATACAAGAAAAAAGATACATTAGGTTTGGGAAA
CGTCATCAACAATTATTTCCAAATAAAAGGTACATCAGGTTTGGGAAAAGAGAATATATTCCATTAGACA
AAAGAAACGACCTTCTTGATAGTGAATTTCTAAATGATATGAATGAAAACTTGGAAAAAAGATATATTCG
ATTCGGCCGACGATGATTTCGAGTGTTTTTAAGGTCTCCCTTTAGTGAGGGTTAATTCTCCCTATAGTGA
GT
